>Addgene plasmid #209548 | pBTK1058 | addgene full sequence | sequence record 481946 | Addgene NGS Result
ACCACCGTTGATATATCCCAATGGCATCGTAAAGAACATTTTGAGGCATTTCAGTCAGTTGCTCAATGTA
CCTATAACCAGACCGTTCAGCTGGATATTACGGCCTTTTTAAAGACCGTAAAGAAAAATAAGCACAAGTT
TTATCCGGCCTTTATTCACATTCTTGCCCGCCTGATGAATGCTCATCCGGAATTTCGTATGGCAATGAAA
GACGGTGAGCTGGTGATATGGGATAGTGTTCACCCTTGTTACACCGTTTTCCATGAGCAAACTGAAACGT
TTTCATCGCTCTGGAGTGAATACCACGACGATTTCCGGCAGTTTCTACACATATATTCGCAAGATGTGGC
GTGTTACGGTGAAAACCTGGCCTATTTCCCTAAAGGGTTTATTGAGAATATGTTTTTCGTTTCAGCCAAT
CCCTGGGTGAGTTTCACCAGTTTTGATTTAAACGTGGCCAATATGGACAACTTCTTCGCCCCCGTTTTCA
CCATGGGCAAATATTATACGCAAGGCGACAAGGTGCTGATGCCGCTGGCGATTCAGGTTCATCATGCCGT
TTGTGATGGCTTCCATGTCGGCAGAATGCTTAATGAATTACAACAGTACTGCGATGAGTGGCAGGGCGGG
GCGTAATTTGATATCGAGCTCGCTTGGACTCCTGTTGATAGATCCAGTAATGACCTCAGAACTCCATCTG
GATTTGTTCAGAACGCTCGGTTGCCGCCGGGCGTTTTTTATTGGTCCTTTGGTCGAAAAAAAAAGCCCGC
ACTGTCAGGTGTGGGCTTTTTTCTGTGTTTCCGGTCTCACGTTGCTGTGCCGAAATCATATCCGACCTCC
TGACAAAGTAACGTTATCAATAGCGACTGCAACCAATTTTATTCACTTGTATAAACAACATGAAGCATAC
ACGATAAAATTCAAGTAGCGCCCGCAGAACTAATATTTCACCCGTAATTACCCAAACAGGCAATTCAGGC
CTCTTCTACCAAACACTGTAAAGGAAAACCGGCTGCTTCCGAGCGTGACAAAACCTGATTACATTTTGTT
TCTGCAATATCTTTTTGAAACACACCGCATATCCCGCTGCCTGATTCATGCACCATCAGCATAATAGCTA
TGGCCTGCGTATGTGGTAAATGAAACACATCCATTAAAATTGCAATTACAAAGTCCATTGTCGTGTAATC
ATCATTCAGCAAAACCACTTTATAGCGCTTTGGCGGCATTATCATGGATTTCTGGCTCTGGCTAACAATT
TGTATCTTCGAATTTGACATTGTCTATTAATCTACATGTATCTGTGGGTTTTTAGTAACGGTTTTAATAA
TTTTATCATTTTTCGGTAAGCTTGCTTGACGTTAGTTCTTAACCTATGTAAAAAGACTACTTAACAAGTC
AGACATAGACTGCCAGACAAACTGTTGTACAGTCGTTCACTATTTTTTTGGCCTTTTTGTGTCGTAAACT
TGTTCTTTATTTTGTTTTTTATGTATAGGAAGTTTCATGGCAACTGGTATTGTTAAGTGGTTTAACGACG
CTAAAGGTTTTGGTTTTATTACCCCAGATGAAGGTGGCGAAGATTTGTTTGCACATTTCTCTGCAATCAA
CATGAATGGTTTCAAAACCTTGAAAGAAGGTCAACGTGTATCTTTTGATGTGACCACCGGTCCAAAAGGT
AAACAAGCGGCTAATATTCAGGAATTCAGGGTGAGACCGACTTTCAGCCAAAAAACTTAAGACCGCCGGT
CTTGTCCACTACCTTGCAGTAATGCGGTGGACAGGATCGGCGGTTTTCTTTTCTCTTCTCAAACGTACGG
TTATCCACAGAATCAGGGGATAACGCAGGAAAGAACATGTGAGCAAAAGGCCAGCAAAAGGCCAGGAACC
GTAAAAAGGCCGCGTTGCTGGCGTTTTTCCATAGGCTCCGCCCCCCTGACGAGCATCACAAAAATCGACG
CTCAAGTCAGAGGTGGCGAAACCCGACAGGACTATAAAGATACCAGGCGTTTCCCCCTGGAAGCTCCCTC
GTGCGCTCTCCTGTTCCGACCCTGCCGCTTACCGGATACCTGTCCGCCTTTCTCCCTTCGGGAAGCGTGG
CGCTTTCTCATAGCTCACGCTGTAGGTATCTCAGTTCGGTGTAGGTCGTTCGCTCCAAGCTGGGCTGTGT
GCACGAACCCCCCGTTCAGCCCGACCGCTGCGCCTTATCCGGTAACTATCGTCTTGAGTCCAACCCGGTA
AGACACGACTTATCGCCACTGGCAGCAGCCACTGGTAACAGGATTAGCAGAGCGAGGTATGTAGGCGGTG
CTACAGAGTTCTTGAAGTGGTGGCCTAACTACGGCTACACTAGAAGAACAGTATTTGGTATCTGCGCTCT
GCTGAAGCCAGTTACCTTCGGAAAAAGAGTTGGTAGCTCTTGATCCGGCAAACAAACCACCGCTGGTAGC
GGTGGTTTTTTTGTTTGCAAGCAGCAGATTACGCGCAGAAAAAAAGGATCTCAAGAAGATCCTTTGATCT
TTTCTACGGGGTCTGACGCTCAGTGGAACGAAAACTCACGTTAAGGGATTTTGGTCATGATTGATCGGGC
ACGTAAGAGGTTCCAACTTTCACCATAATGAAATAAGATCACTACCGGGCGTATTTTTTGAGTTATCGAG
ATTTTCAGGAGCTAAGGAAGCTAAAATGGAGAAAAAAATCACTGGATAT
Features (pLannotate 1.2.2; 6 found; start..end, strand, type, name):
    707..741     +  terminator     lambda t0 terminator: minimal transcription terminator from phage lambda (Scholtissek and Grosse, 1987)
    981..1268    -  CDS            clpS: CLPS_CAMJE - Protein inferred from homology: Swiss-Prot protein existence level 3. Involved in the modulation of the specificity of the ClpAP- mediated ATP-dependent protein degradation. From Campylobacter jejuni subsp. jejuni serotype O:2 (strain ATCC 700819 / NCTC 11168).
   1507..1698    +  CDS            cspD: CSPD_BACCE - Experimental evidence at protein level: Swiss-Prot protein existence level 1. From Bacillus cereus.
   1916..2504    -  rep_origin     ori: high-copy-number ColE1/pMB1/pBR322/pUC origin of replication
   2588..2685    +  promoter       cat promoter: promoter of the E. coli cat gene encoding chloramphenicol acetyltransferase
   2686..633     +  CDS            cat (across the origin): CAT_ECOLX - Experimental evidence at protein level: Swiss-Prot protein existence level 1. This enzyme is an effector of chloramphenicol resistance in bacteria. From Escherichia coli. This protein is used as a marker in many commonly used cloning vectors, such as pACYC184.
