[The description below was written by a language model from this plasmid's Addgene catalogue record and pLannotate feature annotations shown in this document.]
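Description:
pBTK1058 is a small synthetic-biology part plasmid from the Bee Microbiome Toolkit (BTK) series, built in the pBTK1001 entry backbone and maintained in E. coli. It carries a high-copy ColE1/pUC-type origin of replication and a chloramphenicol acetyltransferase (cat) gene driven by its native cat promoter, which provides chloramphenicol selection. A lambda t0 terminator lies downstream of cat. The sequenced plasmid is about 2.7 kb, consistent with the roughly 1.9 kb backbone plus the 814 bp insert.

The insert is a Type 1 part: the upstream homology arm used to target recombination into the genome of the bee gut symbiont Snodgrassella alvi wkB2 so as to replace clpA (SALWKB2_RS04465). It was installed through BsmBI sites that were destroyed during cloning, as is usual when a part is domesticated into a Golden Gate entry vector. The automated annotation finds two coding regions within the insert by homology to proteins from other bacteria, a clpS-like gene and a cspD-like cold-shock gene. These most likely reflect native S. alvi genes flanking clpA rather than engineered expression cassettes, and a clpS gene next to clpA fits their shared role in ClpAP-mediated proteolysis. No promoter, tag or reporter has been added to the arm.

The plasmid has no function on its own. It serves as a modular component to be combined by Golden Gate assembly with other toolkit parts, presumably a matching downstream homology arm and a selectable cassette, to build a clpA replacement construct for genome engineering of S. alvi. The record does not specify those partner parts.
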