Addgene plasmid #209548: pBTK1058
Purpose: BTK Type 1 homology arm for Golden Gate assembly
Depositing lab: Jeffrey Barrick. Depositing organization: University of Texas at Austin. Publication: Single-step genome engineering in the bee gut symbiont Snodgrassella alvi. Lariviere PJ, Ashraf AHMZ, Leonard SP, Miller LG, Moran NA, Barrick JE. bioRxiv [Preprint]. 2023 Sep 20:2023.09.19.558440. doi: 10.1101/2023.09.19.558440. PubMed 37786689.
Backbone
  Vector backbone: pBTK1001
  Backbone size w/o insert (bp): 1895
  Vector type: Synthetic Biology
Growth in bacteria
  Bacterial resistance: Chloramphenicol, 25 μg/mL
  Growth temperature: 37°C
  Growth strain: NEB Stable
  Copy number: High Copy
Gene/Insert
  Gene/Insert name: Upstream homology arm for recombination into the Snodgrassella alvi wkB2 genome to replace clpA (SALWKB2_RS04465)
  Species: Snodgrassella alvi wkB2
  Insert size (bp): 814
  Cloning method: Restriction Enzyme; 5′ cloning site BsmBI-v2 (destroyed during cloning); 3′ cloning site BsmBI-v2 (destroyed during cloning)
Terms and licenses: Academic/Nonprofit Terms; Industry Terms: Not Available to Industry
Depositor comments: Please visit https://doi.org/10.1101/2023.09.19.558440 for bioRxiv preprint.
How to cite: pBTK1058 was a gift from Jeffrey Barrick (Addgene plasmid # 209548 ; http://n2t.net/addgene:209548 ; RRID:Addgene_209548)
